>Addgene plasmid #46749 | pQHA-USP11 WT puroR | depositor full sequence | sequence record 93112 | pQHA-USP11 WT puroR sequence 10064 bps
TCCGCGTTACATAACTTACGGTAAATGGCCCGCCTGGCTGACCGCCCAACGACCCCCGCCCATTGACGTC
AATAATGACGTATGTTCCCATAGTAACGCCAATAGGGACTTTCCATTGACGTCAATGGGTGGAGTATTTA
CGGTAAACTGCCCACTTGGCAGTACATCAAGTGTATCATATGCCAAGTACGCCCCCTATTGACGTCAATG
ACGGTAAATGGCCCGCCTGGCATTATGCCCAGTACATGACCTTATGGGACTTTCCTACTTGGCAGTACAT
CTACGTATTAGTCATCGCTATTACCATGGTGATGCGGTTTTGGCAGTACATCAATGGGCGTGGATAGCGG
TTTGACTCACGGGGATTTCCAAGTCTCCACCCCATTGACGTCAATGGGAGTTTGTTTTGGCACCAAAATC
AACGGGACTTTCCAAAATGTCGTAACAACTCCGCCCCATTGACGCAAATGGGCGGTAGGCGTGTACGGTG
GGAGGTCTATATAAGCAGAGCTCAATAAAAGAGCCCACAACCCCTCACTCGGCGCGCCAGTCTTCCGATA
GACTGCGTCGCCCGGGTACCCGTATTCCCAATAAAGCCTCTTGCTGTTTGCATCCGAATCGTGGTCTCGC
TGTTCCTTGGGAGGGTCTCCTCTGAGTGATTGACTACCCACGACGGGGGTCTTTCATTTGGGGGCTCGTC
CGGGATTTGGAGACCCCTGCCCAGGGACCACCGACCCACCACCGGGAGGTAAGCTGGCCAGCAACTTATC
TGTGTCTGTCCGATTGTCTAGTGTCTATGTTTGATGTTATGCGCCTGCGTCTGTACTAGTTAGCTAACTA
GCTCTGTATCTGGCGGACCCGTGGTGGAACTGACGAGTTCTGAACACCCGGCCGCAACCCTGGGAGACGT
CCCAGGGACTTTGGGGGCCGTTTTTGTGGCCCGACCTGAGGAAGGGAGTCGATGTGGAATCCGACCCCGT
CAGGATATGTGGTTCTGGTAGGAGACGAGAACCTAAAACAGTTCCCGCCTCCGTCTGAATTTTTGCTTTC
GGTTTGGAACCGAAGCCGCGCGTCTTGTCTGCTGCAGCGCTGCAGCATCGTTCTGTGTTGTCTCTGTCTG
ACTGTGTTTCTGTATTTGTCTGAAAATTAGGGCCAGACTGTTACCACTCCCTTAAGTTTGACCTTAGGTC
ACTGGAAAGATGTCGAGCGGATCGCTCACAACCAGTCGGTAGATGTCAAGAAGAGACGTTGGGTTACCTT
CTGCTCTGCAGAATGGCCAACCTTTAACGTCGGATGGCCGCGAGACGGCACCTTTAACCGAGACCTCATC
ACCCAGGTTAAGATCAAGGTCTTTTCACCTGGCCCGCATGGACACCCAGACCAGGTCCCCTACATCGTGA
CCTGGGAAGCCTTGGCTTTTGACCCCCCTCCCTGGGTCAAGCCCTTTGTACACCCTAAGCCTCCGCCTCC
TCTTCCTCCATCCGCCCCGTCTCTCCCCCTTGAACCTCCTCGTTCGACCCCGCCTCGATCCTCCCTTTAT
CCAGCCCTCACTCCTTCTCTAGGCGCCGGAATTGAAGATCTGGGGGATCGATCCTCTAGAGTCCGTTACA
TAACTTACGGTAAATGGCCCGCCTGGCTGACCGCCCAACGACCCCCGCCCATTGACGTCAATAATGACGT
ATGTTCCCATAGTAACGCCAATAGGGACTTTCCATTGACGTCAATGGGTGGAGTATTTACGGTAAACTGC
CCACTTGGCAGTACATCAAGTGTATCATATGCCAAGTACGCCCCCTATTGACGTCAATGACGGTAAATGG
CCCGCCTGGCATTATGCCCAGTACATGACCTTATGGGACTTTCCTACTTGGCAGTACATCTACGTATTAG
TCATCGCTATTACCATGGTGATGCGGTTTTGGCAGTACATCAATGGGCGTGAATAGCGGTTTGACTCACG
GGGATTTCCAAGTCTCCACCCCATTGACGTCAATGGGAGTTTGTTTTGGCACCAAAATCAACGGGACTTT
CCAAAATGTCGTAACAACTCCGCCCCATTGACGCAAATGGGCGGTAGGCGTGTACGGTGGGAGGTCTATA
TAAGCAGAGCTCGTTTAGTGAACCGTCAGATCGCCTGGAGACGCCATCCACGCTGTTTTGACCTCCATAG
AAGACACCGGGACCGATCCAGCCTCCGCGGCCGGGAACGGTGCATTGGAACGCTGCAGGAATTGATCCGC
GGCCGCGACACCATGGCACAATTGTACGACGTACCAGATTACGCTACCGGTATGGCAGTAGCCCCGCGAC
TGTTTGGGGGGCTCTGCTTCCGTTTCCGGGACCAGAATCCGGAAGTGGCTGTTGAGGGGCGTCTTCCAAT
CTCGCACAGCTGCGTTGGCTGTAGAAGAGAACGGACGGCGATGGCGACGGTCGCAGCAAATCCAGCTGCT
GCTGCGGCGGCTGTGGCGGCGGCAGCGGCGGTGACTGAGGATAGAGAGCCACAGCACGAGGAGCTGCCAG
GCCTGGACAGCCAGTGGCGCCAGATAGAAAACGGCGAGAGTGGGCGAGAACGTCCACTGCGGGCCGGCGA
AAGCTGGTTCCTTGTGGAGAAGCACTGGTATAAGCAGTGGGAGGCATACGTGCAGGGAGGGGACCAGGAC
TCCAGCACCTTCCCTGGCTGCATCAACAATGCCACACTCTTTCAAGATGAGATAAACTGGCGCCTCAAGG
AGGGACTGGTGGAAGGCGAGGATTATGTGCTGCTCCCAGCAGCTGCTTGGCATTACCTGGTCAGCTGGTA
TGGTCTAGAGCATGGCCAGCCACCCATTGAACGCAAGGTCATAGAGCTGCCCAACATCCAGAAGGTCGAA
GTGTACCCAGTAGAACTGCTGCTTGTCCGGCACAATGATTTGGGCAAATCTCACACTGTTCAGTTCAGCC
ATACCGATTCTATTGGCCTAGTATTGCGCACAGCTCGGGAGCGGTTTCTGGTGGAGCCCCAGGAAGACAC
TCGGCTTTGGGCCAAGAACTCAGAAGGCTCTTTGGATAGGTTGTATGACACACACATCACGGTTCTCGAT
GCGGCCCTTGAGACTGGGCAGTTGATCATCATGGAGACCCGCAAGAAAGATGGCACTTGGCCCAGCGCAC
AGCTGCATGTCATGAACAACAACATGTCGGAAGAGGATGAGGACTTCAAGGGTCAGCCAGGCATCTGTGG
CCTCACCAATCTGGGCAACACGTGCTTCATGAACTCGGCCCTGCAGTGCCTCAGCAATGTGCCACAGCTC
ACCGAGTACTTCCTCAACAACTGCTACCTGGAGGAGCTCAACTTCCGCAACCCACTGGGCATGAAGGGTG
AGATCGCAGAGGCCTATGCAGACCTGGTGAAGCAGGCGTGGTCTGGCCACCACCGCTCCATTGTGCCACA
TGTGTTCAAGAACAAGGTTGGCCATTTTGCATCCCAATTTCTGGGCTACCAGCAGCATGACTCTCAGGAG
CTGCTGTCATTCCTCCTGGACGGGCTGCATGAGGACCTTAATCGGGTGAAGAAGAAGGAGTATGTGGAGC
TGTGCGATGCTGCTGGGCGACCGGATCAGGAGGTGGCACAGGAGGCATGGCAAAACCACAAACGGCGGAA
CGATTCTGTGATCGTGGACACTTTCCACGGCCTCTTCAAGTCCACGCTGGTGTGCCCCGATTGTGGCAAT
GTATCTGTGACCTTCGACCCCTTCTGCTACCTCAGTGTTCCACTGCCTATCAGCCACAAGAGGGTCTTGG
AGGTCTTCTTTATCCCCATGGATCCGCGCCGCAAGCCAGAGCAGCACCGGCTCGTGGTCCCCAAGAAAGG
CAAGATCTCGGATCTATGTGTGGCTCTGTCCAAACACACGGGCATCTCGCCAGAGAGGATGATGGTGGCT
GATGTCTTCAGTCACCGCTTCTATAAGCTCTATCAGCTAGAGGAGCCTCTGAGCAGCATCTTGGACCGTG
ATGATATCTTCGTCTATGAGGTGTCAGGTCGCATTGAGGCCATTGAGGGCTCAAGAGAGGACATCGTGGT
TCCTGTCTACCTGCGGGAGCGCACCCCTGCCCGTGACTACAACAACTCCTACTACGGCCTGATGCTTTTT
GGACACCCCCTCCTGGTATCAGTGCCCCGGGACCGCTTCACCTGGGAGGGCCTGTATAACGTCCTGATGT
ACCGGCTCTCACGCTACGTGACCAAACCCAACTCAGATGATGAGGACGATGGGGATGAGAAAGAAGATGA
CGAGGAGGATAAAGATGACGTCCCTGGGCCCTCAACTGGGGGCAGCCTCCGAGACCCTGAGCCAGAGCAG
GCTGGGCCCAGCTCTGGAGTCACGAACAGGTGCCCGTTCCTCCTGGACAATTGCCTTGGCACATCTCAGT
GGCCCCCAAGGCGACGACGCAAGCAGCTGTTCACCCTGCAGACGGTGAACTCCAATGGGACCAGCGACCG
CACAACCTCCCCTGAAGAAGTCCATGCCCAGCCGTACATTGCTATCGACTGGGAGCCAGAGATGAAGAAG
CGTTACTATGACGAGGTAGAGGCTGAGGGCTACGTGAAGCATGACTGCGTCGGGTACGTGATGAAGAAGG
CTCCCGTGCGGCTGCAGGAGTGCATTGAGCTCTTCACCACTGTGGAGACCCTGGAGAAGGAAAACCCCTG
GTACTGCCCTTCCTGCAAGCAGCACCAGCTGGCAACCAAGAAGCTGGACCTGTGGATGCTGCCGGAGATT
CTCATCATCCACCTGAAACGCTTTTCCTACACCAAGTTCTCCCGAGAGAAGCTGGACACCCTCGTGGAGT
TTCCTATCCGGGACCTGGACTTCTCTGAGTTTGTCATCCAGCCACAGAATGAGTCGAATCCGGAGCTGTA
CAAATATGACCTCATCGCGGTTTCCAACCATTATGGGGGCATGCGTGATGGACACTACACAACATTTGCC
TGCAACAAGGACAGCGGCCAGTGGCACTACTTTGATGACAACAGCGTCTCCCCTGTCAATGAGAATCAGA
TCGAGTCCAAGGCAGCCTATGTCCTCTTCTACCAACGCCAGGACGTGGCGCGACGCCTGCTGTCCCCGGC
CGGCTCATCTGGCGCCCCAGCCTCCCCTGCCTGCAGCTCCCCACCCAGCTCTGAGTTCATGGATGTTAAT
TGAGAATTCCGCCCCTCTCCCTCCCCCCCCCCTAACGTTACTGGCCGAAGCCGCTTGGAATAAGGCCGGT
GTGCGTTTGTCTATATGTTATTTTCCACCATATTGCCGTCTTTTGGCAATGTGAGGGCCCGGAAACCTGG
CCCTGTCTTCTTGACGAGCATTCCTAGGGGTCTTTCCCCTCTCGCCAAAGGAATGCAAGGTCTGTTGAAT
GTCGTGAAGGAAGCAGTTCCTCTGGAAGCTTCTTGAAGACAAACAACGTCTGTAGCGACCCTTTGCAGGC
AGCGGAACCCCCCACCTGGCGACAGGTGCCTCTGCGGCCAAAAGCCACGTGTATAAGATACACCTGCAAA
GGCGGCACAACCCCAGTGCCACGTTGTGAGTTGGATAGTTGTGGAAAGAGTCAAATGGCTCTCCTCAAGC
GTATTCAACAAGGGGCTGAAGGATGCCCAGAAGGTACCCCATTGTATGGGATCTGATCTGGGGCCTCGGT
GCACATGCTTTACATGTGTTTAGTCGAGGTTAAAAAACGTCTAGGCCCCCCGAACCACGGGGACGTGGTT
TTCCTTTGAAAAACACGATGATAAGCTTGCCACAACCCACAAGGAGACGACCTTCCATGACCGAGTACAA
GCCCACGGTGCGCCTCGCCACCCGCGACGACGTCCCCCGGGCCGTACGCACCCTCGCCGCCGCGTTCGCC
GACTACCCCGCCACGCGCCACACCGTCGACCCGGACCGCCACATCGAGCGGGTCACCGAGCTGCAAGAAC
TCTTCCTCACGCGCGTCGGGCTCGACATCGGCAAGGTGTGGGTCGCGGACGACGGCGCCGCGGTGGCGGT
CTGGACCACGCCGGAGAGCGTCGAAGCGGGGGCGGTGTTCGCCGAGATCGGCCCGCGCATGGCCGAGTTG
AGCGGTTCCCGGCTGGCCGCGCAGCAACAGATGGAAGGCCTCCTGGCGCCGCACCGGCCCAAGGAGCCCG
CGTGGTTCCTGGCCACCGTCGGCGTCTCGCCCGACCACCAGGGCAAGGGTCTGGGCAGCGCCGTCGTGCT
CCCCGGAGTGGAGGCGGCCGAGCGCGCCGGGGTGCCCGCCTTCCTGGAGACCTCCGCGCCCCGCAACCTC
CCCTTCTACGAGCGGCTCGGCTTCACCGTCACCGCCGACGTCGAGTGCCCGAAGGACCGCGCGACCTGGT
GCATGACCCGCAAGCCCGGTGCCTGACGCCCGCCCCACGACCCGCAGCGCCCGACCGAAAGGAGCGCACG
ACCCCATGGCTCCGACCGAAGCCGACCCGGGCGGCCCCGCCGACCCCGCACCCGCCCCCGAGGCCCACCG
ACTCTAGTCGAGGGCTGCAGCGCTGCAGAGGCCGAGTGCAGAACTGCTCCAAAGGGACCTCAAGGCTTTC
CGAGGGACACTAGGCTGACTCCATCGAGCCAGTGTAGAGATAAGCTTATCGATTAGTCCAATTTGTTAAA
GACAGGATATCAGTGGTCCAGGCTCTAGTTTTGACTCAACAATATCACCAGCTGAAGCCTATAGAGTACG
AGCCATAGATAAAATAAAAGATTTTATTTAGTCTCCAGAAAAAGGGGGGAATGAAAGACCCCACCTGTAG
GTTTGGCAAGCTAGCTTAAGTAACGCCATTTTGCAAGGCATGGAAAAATACATAACTGAGAATAGAGAAG
TTCAGATCAAGGTCAGGAACAGATGGAACAGGGTCGACCCTAGAGAACCATCAGATGTTTCCAGGGTGCC
CCAAGGACCTGAAATGACCCTGTGCCTTATTTGAACTAACCAATCAGTTCGCTTCTCGCTTCTGTTCGCG
CGCTTCTGCTCCCCGAGCTCAATAAAAGAGCCCACAACCCCTCACTCGGGGCGCCAGTCCTCCGATTGAC
TGAGTCGCCCGGGTACCCGTGTATCCAATAAACCCTCTTGCAGTTGCATCCGACTTGTGGTCTCGCTGTT
CCTTGGGAGGGTCTCCTCTGAGTGATTGACTACCCGTCAGCGGGGGTCTTTCATTTGGGGGCTCGTCCGG
GATCGGGAGACCCCTGCCCAGGGACCACCGACCCACCACCGGGAGGTAAGCTGGCTGCCTCGCGCGTTTC
GGTGATGACGGTGAAAACCTCTGACACATGCAGCTCCCGGAGACGGTCACAGCTTGTCTGTAAGCGGATG
CCGGGAGCAGACAAGCCCGTCAGGGCGCGTCAGCGGGTGTTGGCGGGTGTCGGGGCGCAGCCATGACCCA
GTCACGTAGCGATAGCGGAGTGTAGATCCGGCTGTGGAATGTGTGTCAGTTAGGGTGTGGAAAGTCCCCA
GGCTCCCCAGCAGGCAGAAGTATGCAAAGCATGCATCTCAATTAGTCAGCAACCAGGTGTGGAAAGTCCC
CAGGCTCCCCAGCAGGCAGAAGTATGCAAAGCATGCATCTCAATTAGTCAGCAACCATAGTCCCGCCCCT
AACTCCGCCCATCCCGCCCCTAACTCCGCCCAGTTCCGCCCATTCTCCGCCCCATGGCTGACTAATTTTT
TTTATTTATGCAGAGGCCGAGGCCGCCTCGGCCTCTGAGCTATTCCAGAAGTAGTGAGGAGGCTTTTTTG
GAGGCCTAGGCTTTTGCAAAAAGCTTACTGGCTTAACTATGCGGCATCAGAGCAGATTGTACTGAGAGTG
CACCATATGCGGTGTGAAATACCGCACAGATGCGTAAGGAGAAAATACCGCATCAGGCGCTCTTCCGCTT
CCTCGCTCACTGACTCGCTGCGCTCGGTCGTTCGGCTGCGGCGAGCGGTATCAGCTCACTCAAAGGCGGT
AATACGGTTATCCACAGAATCAGGGGATAACGCAGGAAAGAACATGTGAGCAAAAGGCCAGCAAAAGGCC
AGGAACCGTAAAAAGGCCGCGTTGCTGGCGTTTTTCCATAGGCTCCGCCCCCCTGACGAGCATCACAAAA
ATCGACGCTCAAGTCAGAGGTGGCGAAACCCGACAGGACTATAAAGATACCAGGCGTTTCCCCCTGGAAG
CTCCCTCGTGCGCTCTCCTGTTCCGACCCTGCCGCTTACCGGATACCTGTCCGCCTTTCTCCCTTCGGGA
AGCGTGGCGCTTTCTCATAGCTCACGCTGTAGGTATCTCAGTTCGGTGTAGGTCGTTCGCTCCAAGCTGG
GCTGTGTGCACGAACCCCCCGTTCAGCCCGACCGCTGCGCCTTATCCGGTAACTATCGTCTTGAGTCCAA
CCCGGTAAGACACGACTTATCGCCACTGGCAGCAGCCACTGGTAACAGGATTAGCAGAGCGAGGTATGTA
GGCGGTGCTACAGAGTTCTTGAAGTGGTGGCCTAACTACGGCTACACTAGAAGGACAGTATTTGGTATCT
GCGCTCTGCTGAAGCCAGTTACCTTCGGAAAAAGAGTTGGTAGCTCTTGATCCGGCAAACAAACCACCGC
TGGTAGCGGTGGTTTTTTTGTTTGCAAGCAGCAGATTACGCGCAGAAAAAAAGGATCTCAAGAAGATCCT
TTGATCTTTTCTACGGGGTCTGACGCTCAGTGGAACGAAAACTCACGTTAAGGGATTTTGGTCATGAGAT
TATCAAAAAGGATCTTCACCTAGATCCTTTTAAATTAAAAATGAAGTTTTAAATCAATCTAAAGTATATA
TGAGTAAACTTGGTCTGACAGTTACCAATGCTTAATCAGTGAGGCACCTATCTCAGCGATCTGTCTATTT
CGTTCATCCATAGTTGCCTGACTCCCCGTCGTGTAGATAACTACGATACGGGAGGGCTTACCATCTGGCC
CCAGTGCTGCAATGATACCGCGAGACCCACGCTCACCGGCTCCAGATTTATCAGCAATAAACCAGCCAGC
CGGAAGGGCCGAGCGCAGAAGTGGTCCTGCAACTTTATCCGCCTCCATCCAGTCTATTAATTGTTGCCGG
GAAGCTAGAGTAAGTAGTTCGCCAGTTAATAGTTTGCGCAACGTTGTTGCCATTGCTGCAGGCATCGTGG
TGTCACGCTCGTCGTTTGGTATGGCTTCATTCAGCTCCGGTTCCCAACGATCAAGGCGAGTTACATGATC
CCCCATGTTGTGCAAAAAAGCGGTTAGCTCCTTCGGTCCTCCGATCGTTGTCAGAAGTAAGTTGGCCGCA
GTGTTATCACTCATGGTTATGGCAGCACTGCATAATTCTCTTACTGTCATGCCATCCGTAAGATGCTTTT
CTGTGACTGGTGAGTACTCAACCAAGTCATTCTGAGAATAGTGTATGCGGCGACCGAGTTGCTCTTGCCC
GGCGTCAACACGGGATAATACCGCGCCACATAGCAGAACTTTAAAAGTGCTCATCATTGGAAAACGTTCT
TCGGGGCGAAAACTCTCAAGGATCTTACCGCTGTTGAGATCCAGTTCGATGTAACCCACTCGTGCACCCA
ACTGATCTTCAGCATCTTTTACTTTCACCAGCGTTTCTGGGTGAGCAAAAACAGGAAGGCAAAATGCCGC
AAAAAAGGGAATAAGGGCGACACGGAAATGTTGAATACTCATACTCTTCCTTTTTCAATATTATTGAAGC
ATTTATCAGGGTTATTGTCTCATGAGCGGATACATATTTGAATGTATTTAGAAAAATAAACAAATAGGGG
TTCCGCGCACATTTCCCCGAAAAGTGCCACCTGACGTCTAAGAAACCATTATTATCATGACATTAACCTA
TAAAAATAGGCGTATCACGAGGCCCTTTCGTCTTCAAGAATTAGCTTGGCCATTGCATACGTTGTATCCA
TATCATAATATGTACATTTATATTGGCTCATGTCCAACATTACCGCCATGTTGACATTGATTATTGACTA
GTTATTAATAGTAATCAATTACGGGGTCATTAGTTCATAGCCCATATATGGAGT
Features (pLannotate 1.2.2; 23 found; start..end, strand, type, name):
    309..512     +  promoter       CMV promoter: human cytomegalovirus (CMV) immediate early promoter
    513..688     +  LTR            5' LTR (truncated): truncated long terminal repeat from Moloney murine sarcoma virus
    810..1084    +  misc_feature   MESV Ψ (fragment): packaging signal of murine embryonic stem cell virus
   1151..1567    +  CDS            gag (truncated): truncated Moloney murine leukemia virus (MMLV) gag gene lacking the start codon
   1604..1907    +  enhancer       CMV enhancer: human cytomegalovirus immediate early enhancer
   1980..1997    -  promoter       CMV promoter (fragment): human cytomegalovirus (CMV) immediate early promoter
   2060..2111    +  promoter       CMVd2 promoter: truncated human cytomegalovirus (CMV) immediate early promoter that yields moderately reduced expression relative to the full-length promoter
   2265..2285    +  CDS            HA (fragment): HA (human influenza hemagglutinin) epitope tag
   2292..5180    +  CDS            USP11: UBP11_HUMAN - Also known as UHX1. Experimental evidence at protein level: Swiss-Prot protein existence level 1. Protease that can remove conjugated ubiquitin from target proteins and polyubiquitin chains (PubMed:12084015, PubMed:15314155, PubMed:17897950, PubMed:19874889, PubMed:20233726, PubMed:24724799). Inhibits the degradation of target proteins by the proteasome (PubMed:12084015). Cleaves preferentially 'Lys-6' and 'Lys-63'-linked ubiquitin chains. Has lower activity with 'Lys-11' and 'Lys-33'-linked ubiquitin chains, and extremely low activity with 'Lys-27', 'Lys-29' and 'Lys-48'-linked
   5192..5764    +  misc_feature   IRES: internal ribosome entry site (IRES) of the encephalomyocarditis virus (EMCV)
   5797..6396    +  CDS            PuroR: puromycin N-acetyltransferase; pac from Streptomyces; confers resistance to puromycin
   6446..6511    +  CDS            dmpM (fragment): DMPM_STRAD - Protein inferred from homology: Swiss-Prot protein existence level 3. From Streptomyces alboniger.
   6524..6595    +  CDS            Mos (fragment): MOS_MOUSE - Experimental evidence at transcript level: Swiss-Prot protein existence level 2. From Mus musculus (Mouse).
   6628..6728    +  CDS            env (fragment): murine leukemia virus gPr80 envelope polyprotein precursor; env; proteolytically cleaved into gp70SU and p15TM subunits
   6770..7195    +  LTR            3' LTR (ΔU3): self-inactivating 3' long terminal repeat (LTR) from Moloney murine leukemia virus
   7264..7304    +  CDS            rop (fragment): Rop protein, which maintains plasmids at low copy number; rop
   7406..7444    +  misc_feature   bom (fragment): basis of mobility region from pBR322
   7461..7790    +  promoter       SV40 promoter: SV40 enhancer and early promoter
   7796..7897    +  misc_feature   bom (fragment): basis of mobility region from pBR322
   8083..8671    -  rep_origin     ori: high-copy-number ColE1/pMB1/pBR322/pUC origin of replication
   8842..9702    -  CDS            AmpR: β-lactamase; bla; confers resistance to ampicillin, carbenicillin, and related antibiotics
   9703..9807    -  promoter       AmpR promoter: bla
   9993..308     +  enhancer       CMV enhancer (across the origin): human cytomegalovirus immediate early enhancer
