[The description below was written by a language model from this plasmid's Addgene catalogue record and pLannotate feature annotations shown in this document.]
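Description:
pQHA-USP11 WT puroR is a 10,064 bp self-inactivating gammaretroviral expression vector built on the Clontech pQCXIP backbone, designed to deliver wild-type human USP11 with an N-terminal HA epitope tag into mammalian cells. The catalogue lists the vector type as lentiviral. However, the stated purpose and the annotated elements all point to a murine retroviral (MoMLV/MSV-type) design: a hybrid CMV enhancer/promoter fused to a truncated 5' LTR, a packaging signal with a truncated gag lacking its start codon, and a ΔU3 3' LTR. The CMV/LTR hybrid drives production of the genomic RNA in packaging cells. The U3 deletion is copied to both LTRs during reverse transcription, which silences LTR-driven transcription in the integrated provirus.

Expression of the payload therefore depends on an internal CMV immediate-early enhancer/promoter. The backbone was modified in two steps. A Kozak–Flag multiple cloning site was first inserted into pQCXIP, and the Flag segment was then replaced with HA to give pQHA-puro. The roughly 2.9 kb USP11 coding sequence, which encodes a ubiquitin-specific protease, was cloned in frame between the AgeI and EcoRI sites. Downstream of it, an EMCV IRES links puromycin N-acetyltransferase to the same transcript, so puromycin selection enriches for transduced cells that also express HA-USP11. In bacteria the plasmid replicates from a high-copy ColE1/pUC-type origin and is selected with ampicillin through β-lactamase. An SV40 promoter/enhancer segment also lies in the backbone outside the viral region.

The associated publication concerns the roles of USP7 and USP11 in Polycomb regulation of the INK4a tumour suppressor. This fits use of the construct for stable ectopic expression and HA-based detection or immunoprecipitation of the deubiquitinase.
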