Addgene plasmid #46749: pQHA-USP11 WT puroR
Purpose: Retroviral vector that expresses wild type HA-tagged wild type human USP11
Depositing lab: Goedele Maertens & Gordon Peters. Depositing organization: Cancer Research Technology. Publication: Ubiquitin-specific proteases 7 and 11 modulate Polycomb regulation of the INK4a tumour suppressor. Maertens GN, El Messaoudi-Aubert S, Elderkin S, Hiom K, Peters G. EMBO J. 2010 Aug 4;29(15):2553-65. doi: 10.1038/emboj.2010.129. Epub 2010 Jul 2. PubMed 20601937.
Backbone
  Vector backbone: pQCXIP
  Backbone manufacturer: Clontech
  Total vector size (bp): 10064
  Modifications to backbone: pQHA-puro was created by ligation into the MfeI- and AgeI-digested pQFlag-puro (pQFlag-puro was engineered by ligation in NotI- and BamHI-digested pQCXIP, giving the following MCS: NotI-Kozak-MfeI-Flag-AgeI-XhoI-BamHI).
  Vector type: Mammalian Expression, Lentiviral
  Selectable markers: Puromycin
Growth in bacteria
  Bacterial resistance: Ampicillin, 100 μg/mL
  Growth temperature: 37°C
  Growth strain: NEB Stable
  Copy number: Unknown
Gene/Insert
  Gene/Insert name: USP11
  Species: H. sapiens (human)
  Insert size (bp): 2892
  Entrez Gene: USP11 (a.k.a. UHX1)
  Promoter: CMV
  Tag / fusion protein: HA (N terminal on backbone)
  Cloning method: Restriction Enzyme; 5′ cloning site AgeI (not destroyed); 3′ cloning site EcoRI (not destroyed)
  Sequencing primers: 5′ CMV Forward; 3′ pCDH-Rev
Terms and licenses: Academic/Nonprofit Terms; Industry Terms: Not Available to Industry
How to cite: pQHA-USP11 WT puroR was a gift from Goedele Maertens & Gordon Peters (Addgene plasmid # 46749 ; http://n2t.net/addgene:46749 ; RRID:Addgene_46749)
