>Addgene plasmid #46749 | pQHA-USP11 WT puroR | addgene partial sequence | sequence record 101522 | Futet-F 5'-CTCCATAGAAGACACCGGGA-3'
TGCAGGAATTGATCCGCGGCCGCGACACCATGGCACAATTGTACGACGTACCAGATTACGCTACCGGTAT
GGCAGTAGCCCCGCGACTGTTTGGGGGGCTCTGCTTCCGTTTCCGGGACCAGAATCCGGAAGTGGCTGTT
GAGGGGCGTCTTCCAATCTCGCACAGCTGCGTTGGCTGTAGAAGAGAACGGACGGCGATGGCGACGGTCG
CAGCAAATCCAGCTGCTGCTGCGGCGGCTGTGGCGGCGGCAGCGGCGGTGACTGAGGATAGAGAGCCACA
GCACGAGGAGCTGCCAGGCCTGGACAGCCAGTGGCGCCAGATAGAAAACGGCGAGAGTGGGCGAGAACGT
CCACTGCGGGCCGGCGAAAGCTGGTTCCTTGTGGAGAAGCACTGGTATAAGCAGTGGGAGGCATACGTGC
AGGGAGGGGACCAGGACTCCAGCACCTTCCCTGGCTGCATCAACAATGCCACACTCTTTCAAGATGAGAT
AAACTGGCGCCTCAAGGAGGGACTGGTGGAAGGCGAGGATTATGTGCTGCTCCCAGCAGCTGCTTGGCAT
TACCTGGTCAGCTGGTATGGTCTAGAGCATGGCCAGCCACCCATTGAACGCAAGGTCATAGAGCTGCCCA
ACATCCAGAAGGTCGAAGTGTACCCAGTAGAACTGCTGCTTGTCCGGCACAATGATTTGGGCAAATCTCA
CACTGTTCAGTTCAGCCATACCGATTCTATTGGCCTAGTATTGCGCACAGCTCGGGAGCGGTTTCTGGTG
GAG
