>Addgene plasmid #46749 | pQHA-USP11 WT puroR | addgene partial sequence | sequence record 102412 | hUSP11-F 5'-ctgggcagttgatcatcatgg-3'
GCTGCATGTCATGAACAACAACATGTCGGAAGAGGATGAGGACTTCAAGGGTCAGCCAGGCATCTGTGGC
CTCACCAATCTGGGCAACACGTGCTTCATGAACTCGGCCCTGCAGTGCCTCAGCAATGTGCCACAGCTCA
CCGAGTACTTCCTCAACAACTGCTACCTGGAGGAGCTCAACTTCCGCAACCCACTGGGCATGAAGGGTGA
GATCGCAGAGGCCTATGCAGACCTGGTGAAGCAGGCGTGGTCTGGCCACCACCGCTCCATTGTGCCACAT
GTGTTCAAGAACAAGGTTGGCCATTTTGCATCCCAATTTCTGGGCTACCAGCAGCATGACTCTCAGGAGC
TGCTGTCATTCCTCCTGGACGGGCTGCATGAGGACCTTAATCGGGTGAAGAAGAAGGAGTATGTGGAGCT
GTGCGATGCTGCTGGGCGACCGGATCAGGAGGTGGCACAGGAGGCATGGCAAAACCACAAACGGCGGAAC
GATTCTGTGATCGTGGACACTTTCCACGGCCTCTTCAAGTCCACGCTGGTGTGCCCCGATTGTGGCAATG
TATCTGTGACCTTCGACCCCTTCTGCTACCTCAGTGTTCCACTGCCTATCAGCCACAAGAGGGTCTTGGA
GGTCTTCTTTATCCCCATGGATCCGCGCCGCAAGCCAGAGCAGCACCGGCTCGTGGTCCCCAAGAAAGGC
AAGATCTCGGATCTATGTGTGGCTCTGTCCAAACACACGGGCATCTCGCCAGAGAGGATGATGGTGGCTG
ATGTCTTCAGT
