>Addgene plasmid #46749 | pQHA-USP11 WT puroR | addgene partial sequence | sequence record 106054 | hUSP11-F2 5'-CTGTGGAGACCCTGGAGAAG-3'
GCTGGACCTGTGGATGCTGCCGGAGATTCTCATCATCCACCTGAAACGCTTTTCCTACACCAAGTTCTCC
CGAGAGAAGCTGGACACCCTCGTGGAGTTTCCTATCCGGGACCTGGACTTCTCTGAGTTTGTCATCCAGC
CACAGAATGAGTCGAATCCGGAGCTGTACAAATATGACCTCATCGCGGTTTCCAACCATTATGGGGGCAT
GCGTGATGGACACTACACAACATTTGCCTGCAACAAGGACAGCGGCCAGTGGCACTACTTTGATGACAAC
AGCGTCTCCCCTGTCAATGAGAATCAGATCGAGTCCAAGGCAGCCTATGTCCTCTTCTACCAACGCCAGG
ACGTGGCGCGACGCCTGCTGTCCCCGGCCGGCTCATCTGGCGCCCCAGCCTCCCCTGCCTGCAGCTCCCC
ACCCAGCTCTGAGTTCATGGATGTTAATTGACTCGAGCGGAAGCCGAATTCCG
