>Addgene plasmid #46749 | pQHA-USP11 WT puroR | addgene partial sequence | sequence record 132222 | LNCX 5'-AGCTCGTTTAGTGAACCGTCAGATC-3'
GACCTGCAGGAATTGATCCGCGGCCGCGACACCATGGCACAATTGTACGACGTACCAGATTACGCTACCG
GTATGGCAGTAGCCCCGCGACTGTTTGGGGGGCTCTGCTTCCGTTTCCGGGACCAGAATCCGGAAGTGGC
TGTTGAGGGGCGTCTTCCAATCTCGCACAGCTGCGTTGGCTGTAGAAGAGAACGGACGGCGATGGCGACG
GTCGCAGCAAATCCAGCTGCTGCTGCGGCGGCTGTGGCGGCGGCAGCGGCGGTGACTGAGGATAGAGAGC
CACAGCACGAGGAGCTGCCAGGCCTGGACAGCCAGTGGCGCCAGATAGAAAACGGCGAGAGTGGGCGAGA
ACGTCCACTGCGGGCCGGCGAAAGCTGGTTCCTTGTGGAGAAGCACTGGTATAAGCAGTGGGAGGCATAC
GTGCAGGGAGGGGACCAGGACTCCAGCACCTTCCCTGGCTGCATC
